Addgene plasmid #143472: TFORF1168
Purpose: Lentiviral vector for overexpressing transcription factor ORFs with unique 24-bp barcodes. Barcodes facilitate identification of transcription factors in pooled screens.
Depositing lab: Feng Zhang. Depositing organization: Broad Institute. Publication: A transcription factor atlas of directed differentiation. Joung J, Ma S, Tay T, Geiger-Schuller KR, Kirchgatterer PC, Verdine VK, Guo B, Arias-Garcia MA, Allen WE, Singh A, Kuksenko O, Abudayyeh OO, Gootenberg JS, Fu Z, Macrae RK, Buenrostro JD, Regev A, Zhang F. Cell. 2023 Jan 5;186(1):209-229.e26. doi: 10.1016/j.cell.2022.11.026. PubMed 36608654.
Backbone
  Vector backbone: pLX_TRC317
  Backbone manufacturer: Broad Institute Genetic Perturbation Platform
  Backbone size w/o insert (bp): 8264
  Vector type: Mammalian Expression, Lentiviral
  Selectable markers: Puromycin
Growth in bacteria
  Bacterial resistance: Ampicillin, 100 μg/mL
  Growth temperature: 37°C
  Growth strain: NEB Stable
  Copy number: High Copy
Gene/Insert
  Gene/Insert name: EBF2
  Species: H. sapiens (human)
  Insert size (bp): 1829
  Entrez Gene: EBF2 (a.k.a. COE2, EBF-2, O/E-3, OE-3)
  Promoter: EF1a
  Cloning method: Unknown
  Sequencing primers: 5′ GGGTGGAGACTGAAGTTAGGCCAG; 3′ CACATAGCGTAAAAGGAGCAACATAG
Terms and licenses: Academic/Nonprofit Terms; Industry Terms: Not Available to Industry
Depositor comments: NM_022659,ENST00000520164 . The transcription factor ORF portion of this plasmid was synthesized by Genewiz. Please test multiple small colonies in case of plasmid recombination. To make this collection available in a timely manner, a portion of this collection was not fully sequenced by Addgene. If an Addgene verified full plasmid sequence is not available, please contact us prior to placing an order to request the full sequence.
How to cite: TFORF1168 was a gift from Feng Zhang (Addgene plasmid # 143472 ; http://n2t.net/addgene:143472 ; RRID:Addgene_143472)
