[The description below was written by a language model from this plasmid's Addgene catalogue record and pLannotate feature annotations shown in this document.]
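Description:
TFORF1168 is a lentiviral mammalian expression plasmid built on the pLX_TRC317 backbone and carrying the human transcription factor EBF2 (also known as COE2 or O/E-3) as its open reading frame. It belongs to a barcoded transcription factor ORF collection in which each construct carries a unique 24-bp barcode, so that individual factors can be identified by sequencing in pooled overexpression screens such as directed-differentiation screens. The barcode is not annotated in the feature table, so its exact position is not stated. In bacteria the roughly 10.1 kb plasmid is maintained through a high-copy ColE1/pUC-type origin and selected with ampicillin via β-lactamase. An f1 origin and remnants of lac and T7/T3 cloning elements are also present in the backbone. The depositor notes that the plasmid may recombine, as is common with LTR-containing vectors, and that the ORF portion was made by gene synthesis.

The viral cassette has a third-generation, self-inactivating layout. An RSV promoter fused to a truncated HIV-1 5' LTR drives genomic RNA production in packaging cells, followed by the Ψ packaging signal with a gag fragment, and then the RRE for Rev-dependent nuclear export. The cassette ends in a ΔU3 3' LTR that disables LTR promoter activity after integration. Within the provirus, an SV40 early promoter drives puromycin N-acetyltransferase for selecting transduced cells, and a cPPT/CTS element aids nuclear import. The strong constitutive EF-1α promoter then drives the EBF2 coding sequence, and a downstream WPRE enhances transcript stability and expression. A short U6 promoter fragment annotated between the ORF and the WPRE appears to be residual or flanking sequence rather than a functional Pol III unit.
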