Features (pLannotate 1.2.2; 31 found; start..end, strand, type, name):
      5..231     +  promoter       RSV promoter: Rous sarcoma virus enhancer/promoter
    232..412     +  LTR            5' LTR (truncated): truncated 5' long terminal repeat (LTR) from HIV-1
    459..584     +  misc_feature   HIV-1 Ψ: packaging signal of human immunodeficiency virus type 1
    568..931     +  CDS            HIV-1 gag (fragment): gag protein from human immunodeficiency virus 1; gag
   1077..1310    +  misc_feature   RRE: The Rev response element (RRE) of HIV-1 allows for Rev-dependent mRNA export from the nucleus to the cytoplasm.
   1687..1713    +  CDS            Rev (fragment): human immunodeficiency virus 1 (HIV-1) Rev protein; rev; enhances nuclear export of unspliced and incompletely spliced viral mRNAs
   1720..1743    +  promoter       SV40 promoter (fragment): SV40 early promoter
   1744..1815    +  promoter       SV40 promoter (fragment): SV40 enhancer and early promoter
   1839..1974    +  rep_origin     SV40 ori: SV40 origin of replication
   2020..2616    +  CDS            PuroR (fragment): puromycin N-acetyltransferase; pac from Streptomyces; confers resistance to puromycin
   2665..2782    +  misc_feature   cPPT/CTS: central polypurine tract and central termination sequence of HIV-1
   2847..2913    +  CDS            small t antigen (fragment): SV40 (simian virus 40) small t antigen
   2920..4098    +  promoter       EF-1α promoter: strong constitutive promoter for human elongation factor EF-1α
   4115..5839    +  CDS            EBF2: COE2_HUMAN - Also known as COE2. Experimental evidence at protein level: Swiss-Prot protein existence level 1. Transcription factor that, in osteoblasts, activates the decoy receptor for RANKL, TNFRSF11B, which in turn regulates osteoclast differentiation. Acts in synergy with the Wnt-responsive LEF1/CTNNB1 pathway. Recognizes variations of the palindromic sequence 5'- ATTCCCNNGGGAATT-3' (By similarity). From Homo sapiens (Human).
   5855..5908    +  promoter       U6 promoter (fragment): RNA polymerase III promoter for human U6 snRNA
   5950..6538    +  misc_feature   WPRE: woodchuck hepatitis virus posttranscriptional regulatory element
   6589..6608    +  misc_feature   cPPT/CTS (fragment): central polypurine tract and central termination sequence of HIV-1
   6610..6843    +  LTR            3' LTR (ΔU3): self-inactivating 3' long terminal repeat (LTR) from HIV-1
   6921..7042    +  polyA_signal   SV40 poly(A) signal: SV40 polyadenylation signal
   7082..7217    +  rep_origin     SV40 ori: SV40 origin of replication
   7238..7256    -  promoter       T7 promoter: promoter for bacteriophage T7 RNA polymerase
   7264..7419    +  CDS            lacZα (fragment): LacZα fragment of β-galactosidase; lacZ fragment
   7424..7852    +  rep_origin     f1 ori (sequence partly withheld): f1 bacteriophage origin of replication; arrow indicates direction of (+) strand synthesis
   7905..8009    +  promoter       AmpR promoter: bla
   8010..8870    +  CDS            AmpR: β-lactamase; bla; confers resistance to ampicillin, carbenicillin, and related antibiotics
   9041..9629    +  rep_origin     ori: high-copy-number ColE1/pMB1/pBR322/pUC origin of replication
   9812..9904    +  CDS            lacI (fragment): lac repressor; lacI; The lac repressor binds to the lac operator to inhibit transcription in E. coli. This inhibition can be relieved by adding lactose or isopropyl-β-D-thiogalactopyranoside (IPTG).
   9917..9938    +  protein_bind   CAP binding site: CAP binding activates transcription in the presence of cAMP. E. coli catabolite activator protein
   9953..9983    +  promoter       lac promoter: promoter for the E. coli lac operon
   9991..10007   +  protein_bind   lac operator: The lac repressor binds to the lac operator to inhibit transcription in E. coli. This inhibition can be relieved by adding lactose or isopropyl-β-D-thiogalactopyranoside (IPTG). lac repressor encoded by lacI
  10052..10070   +  promoter       T3 promoter: promoter for bacteriophage T3 RNA polymerase
>Addgene plasmid #143472 | TFORF1168 | addgene full sequence | sequence record 397928 | Addgene NGS Result
TTAATGTAGTCTTATGCAATACTCTTGTAGTCTTGCAACATGGTAACGATGAGTTAGCAACATGCCTTAC
AAGGAGAGAAAAAGCACCGTGCATGCCGATTGGTGGAAGTAAGGTGGTACGATCGTGCCTTATTAGGAAG
GCAACAGACGGGTCTGACATGGATTGGACGAACCACTGAATTGCCGCATTGCAGAGATATTGTATTTAAG
TGCCTAGCTCGATACATAAACGGGTCTCTCTGGTTAGACCAGATCTGAGCCTGGGAGCTCTCTGGCTAAC
TAGGGAACCCACTGCTTAAGCCTCAATAAAGCTTGCCTTGAGTGCTTCAAGTAGTGTGTGCCCGTCTGTT
GTGTGACTCTGGTAACTAGAGATCCCTCAGACCCTTTTAGTCAGTGTGGAAAATCTCTAGCAGTGGCGCC
CGAACAGGGACTTGAAAGCGAAAGGGAAACCAGAGGAGCTCTCTCGACGCAGGACTCGGCTTGCTGAAGC
GCGCACGGCAAGAGGCGAGGGGCGGCGACTGGTGAGTACGCCAAAAATTTTGACTAGCGGAGGCTAGAAG
GAGAGAGATGGGTGCGAGAGCGTCAGTATTAAGCGGGGGAGAATTAGATCGCGATGGGAAAAAATTCGGT
TAAGGCCAGGGGGAAAGAAAAAATATAAATTAAAACATATAGTATGGGCAAGCAGGGAGCTAGAACGATT
CGCAGTTAATCCTGGCCTGTTAGAAACATCAGAAGGCTGTAGACAAATACTGGGACAGCTACAACCATCC
CTTCAGACAGGATCAGAAGAACTTAGATCATTATATAATACAGTAGCAACCCTCTATTGTGTGCATCAAA
GGATAGAGATAAAAGACACCAAGGAAGCTTTAGACAAGATAGAGGAAGAGCAAAACAAAAGTAAGACCAC
CGCACAGCAAGCGGCCGCTGATCTTCAGACCTGGAGGAGGAGATATGAGGGACAATTGGAGAAGTGAATT
ATATAAATATAAAGTAGTAAAAATTGAACCATTAGGAGTAGCACCCACCAAGGCAAAGAGAAGAGTGGTG
CAGAGAGAAAAAAGAGCAGTGGGAATAGGAGCTTTGTTCCTTGGGTTCTTGGGAGCAGCAGGAAGCACTA
TGGGCGCAGCGTCAATGACGCTGACGGTACAGGCCAGACAATTATTGTCTGGTATAGTGCAGCAGCAGAA
CAATTTGCTGAGGGCTATTGAGGCGCAACAGCATCTGTTGCAACTCACAGTCTGGGGCATCAAGCAGCTC
CAGGCAAGAATCCTGGCTGTGGAAAGATACCTAAAGGATCAACAGCTCCTGGGGATTTGGGGTTGCTCTG
GAAAACTCATTTGCACCACTGCTGTGCCTTGGAATGCTAGTTGGAGTAATAAATCTCTGGAACAGATTTG
GAATCACACGACCTGGATGGAGTGGGACAGAGAAATTAACAATTACACAAGCTTAATACACTCCTTAATT
GAAGAATCGCAAAACCAGCAAGAAAAGAATGAACAAGAATTATTGGAATTAGATAAATGGGCAAGTTTGT
GGAATTGGTTTAACATAACAAATTGGCTGTGGTATATAAAATTATTCATAATGATAGTAGGAGGCTTGGT
AGGTTTAAGAATAGTTTTTGCTGTACTTTCTATAGTGAATAGAGTTAGGCAGGGATATTCACCATTATCG
TTTCAGACCCACCTCCCAACCCCGAGGGGACCCATGCATTGCATCTCAATTAGTCAGCAACCAGGTGTGG
AAAGTCCCCAGGCTCCCCAGCAGGCAGAAGTATGCAAAGCATGCGTCTCAATTAGTCAGCAACCATAGTC
CCGCCCCTAACTCCGCCCATCCCGCCCCTAACTCCGCCCAGTTCCGCCCATTCTCCGCCCCATGGCTGAC
TAATTTTTTTTATTTATGCAGAGGCCGAGGCCGCCTCGGCCTCTGAGCTATTCCAGAAGTAGTGAGGAGG
CTTTTTTGGAGGCCTAGGCTTTTGCAAAAAGCTTTCTAGAGGTACCACCGGAGCTTACCATGACCGAGTA
CAAGCCCACGGTGCGCCTCGCCACCCGCGACGACGTCCCCAGGGCCGTACGCACCCTCGCCGCCGCGTTC
GCCGACTACCCCGCCACGCGCCACACCGTCGATCCGGACCGCCACATCGAGCGGGTCACCGAGCTGCAAG
AACTCTTCCTCACGCGCGTCGGGCTCGACATCGGCAAGGTGTGGGTCGCGGACGACGGCGCCGCCGTGGC
GGTCTGGACCACGCCGGAGAGCGTCGAAGCGGGGGCGGTGTTCGCCGAGATCGGCCCGCGCATGGCCGAG
TTGAGCGGTTCCCGGCTGGCCGCGCAGCAACAGATGGAAGGCCTCCTGGCGCCGCACCGGCCCAAGGAGC
CCGCGTGGTTCCTGGCCACCGTCGGCGTCTCGCCCGACCACCAGGGCAAGGGTCTGGGCAGCGCCGTCGT
GCTCCCCGGAGTGGAGGCGGCCGAGCGCGCCGGGGTGCCCGCCTTCCTGGAGACCTCCGCGCCCCGCAAC
CTCCCCTTCTACGAGCGGCTCGGCTTCACCGTCACCGCCGACGTCGAGGTGCCCGAAGGACCGCGCACCT
GGTGCATGACCCGCAAGCCCGGTGCCAGTTAACGAATTCTAGATCTTGAGACAAATGGCAGTATTCATCC
ACAATTTTAAAAGAAAAGGGGGGATTGGGGGGTACAGTGCAGGGGAAAGAATAGTAGACATAATAGCAAC
AGACATACAAACTAAAGAATTACAAAAACAAATTACAAAAATTCAAAATTTTCGGGTTTATTACAGGGAC
AGCAGAGATCCACTTTGGCGCCGGCTCGAGGCCTGCAGGTGCAAAGATGGATAAAGTTTTAAACAGAGAG
GAATCTTTGCAGCTAATGGACCTTCTAGGTCTTGAAAGGAGTGGGAATTGGCTCCGGTGCCCGTCAGTGG
GCAGAGCGCACATCGCCCACAGTCCCCGAGAAGTTGGGGGGAGGGGTCGGCAATTGAACCGGTGCCTAGA
GAAGGTGGCGCGGGGTAAACTGGGAAAGTGATGTCGTGTACTGGCTCCGCCTTTTTCCCGAGGGTGGGGG
AGAACCGTATATAAGTGCAGTAGTCGCCGTGAACGTTCTTTTTCGCAACGGGTTTGCCGCCAGAACACAG
GTAAGTGCCGTGTGTGGTTCCCGCGGGCCTGGCCTCTTTACGGGTTATGGCCCTTGCGTGCCTTGAATTA
CTTCCACCTGGCTGCAGTACGTGATTCTTGATCCCGAGCTTCGGGTTGGAAGTGGGTGGGAGAGTTCGAG
GCCTTGCGCTTAAGGAGCCCCTTCGCCTCGTGCTTGAGTTGAGGCCTGGCCTGGGCGCTGGGGCCGCCGC
GTGCGAATCTGGTGGCACCTTCGCGCCTGTCTCGCTGCTTTCGATAAGTCTCTAGCCATTTAAAATTTTT
GATGACCTGCTGCGACGCTTTTTTTCTGGCAAGATAGTCTTGTAAATGCGGGCCAAGATCTGCACACTGG
TATTTCGGTTTTTGGGGCCGCGGGCGGCGACGGGGCCCGTGCGTCCCAGCGCACATGTTCGGCGAGGCGG
GGCCTGCGAGCGCGGCCACCGAGAATCGGACGGGGGTAGTCTCAAGCTGGCCGGCCTGCTCTGGTGCCTG
GCCTCGCGCCGCCGTGTATCGCCCCGCCCTGGGCGGCAAGGCTGGCCCGGTCGGCACCAGTTGCGTGAGC
GGAAAGATGGCCGCTTCCCGGCCCTGCTGCAGGGAGCTCAAAATGGAGGACGCGGCGCTCGGGAGAGCGG
GCGGGTGAGTCACCCACACAAAGGAAAAGGGCCTTTCCGTCCTCAGCCGTCGCTTCATGTGACTCCACGG
AGTACCGGGCGCCGTCCAGGCACCTCGATTAGTTCTCGAGCTTTTGGAGTACGTCGTCTTTAGGTTGGGG
GGAGGGGTTTTATGCGATGGAGTTTCCCCACACTGAGTGGGTGGAGACTGAAGTTAGGCCAGCTTGGCAC
TTGATGTAATTCTCCTTGGAATTTGCCCTTTTTGAGTTTGGATCTTGGTTCATTCTCAAGCCTCAGACAG
TGGTTCAAAGTTTTTTTCTTCCATTTCAGGTGTCGTGAGGCTAGCACCGCCACCATGTTTGGAATTCAAG
ATACTTTAGGAAGAGGACCAACTCTGAAAGAGAAATCGCTGGGCGCGGAGATGGATTCGGTCAGGTCCTG
GGTCCGGAATGTCGGAGTGGTGGACGCTAATGTCGCCGCGCAGAGCGGGGTCGCCCTGTCCCGGGCCCAC
TTTGAGAAACAGCCTCCTTCCAACTTGAGGAAATCCAACTTCTTTCACTTCGTCCTGGCGCTCTATGACA
GGCAGGGCCAGCCGGTGGAGATCGAGCGGACGGCCTTCGTGGACTTTGTGGAGAATGACAAAGAACAAGG
CAACGAGAAGACCAACAACGGCACTCACTACAAGTTACAGCTCCTCTACAGCAACGGTGTCCGCACGGAA
CAGGACCTCTATGTCAGGCTCATCGACTCGGTCACCAAGCAGCCCATCGCTTACGAGGGACAGAATAAGA
ATCCGGAAATGTGCCGAGTTCTCCTGACGCACGAAGTGATGTGTAGTCGATGCTGCGAAAAGAAAAGCTG
TGGAAACCGAAATGAGACTCCATCGGACCCAGTCATAATTGACAGATTCTTTTTAAAATTTTTCCTCAAG
TGCAATCAGAATTGTTTGAAAACAGCAGGAAACCCAAGGGACATGAGACGGTTTCAGGTTGTGTTGTCAA
CAACGGTGAATGTGGATGGACACGTCCTGGCTGTTTCTGACAACATGTTTGTTCATAACAACTCCAAGCA
TGGACGGAGAGCAAGAAGACTCGATCCATCGGAAGCTACCCCCTGCATCAAAGCCATTAGCCCGAGTGAA
GGCTGGACCACAGGAGGAGCCATGGTCATCATCATCGGGGACAACTTCTTTGATGGTCTCCAAGTGGTGT
TTGGGACTATGCTTGTATGGAGCGAGCTAATAACCCCTCATGCCATCAGAGTACAGACTCCTCCCCGGCA
CATCCCAGGCGTGGTAGAGGTGACATTATCTTATAAATCTAAACAGTTCTGCAAAGGAGCCCCAGGAAGG
TTCATTTACACAGCATTAAATGAACCCACCATAGACTATGGCTTCCAGAGACTGCAGAAGGTCATCCCTA
GGCATCCTGGAGATCCTGAGAGATTAGCTAAGGAGATGCTGTTGAAAAGAGCTGCAGATCTAGTGGAAGC
TCTTTATGGCACACCACACAATAACCAGGACATCATTTTGAAGCGAGCCGCAGACATTGCTGAAGCTCTC
TACAGCGTCCCCAGGAATCCCAGCCAGCTTCCAGCCCTCTCTAGCTCCCCAGCGCACAGTGGCATGATGG
GAATCAACTCCTATGGCAGCCAGCTTGGGGTCAGCATCTCAGAGTCAACACAAGGAAATAATCAAGGGTA
CATCCGCAACACAAGCAGCATCTCTCCGCGGGGATACTCTTCCAGCTCCACGCCTCAACAGTCTAATTAC
AGTACCTCCAGCAACAGTATGAATGGCTACAGCAATGTCCCCATGGCCAACTTGGGTGTTCCAGGTTCAC
CAGGATTTCTAAATGGCTCACCCACCGGCTCTCCTTATGGAATCATGTCATCAAGTCCCACCGTTGGGTC
TTCCAGCACATCCTCCATCCTCCCATTTTCCTCTTCAGTTTTTCCTGCTGTCAAACAGAAGAGTGCCTTT
GCCCCTGTCATCAGGCCCCAAGGCTCCCCTTCACCTGCCTGCTCCAGCGGCAATGGAAATGGATTCAGAG
CCATGACCGGACTTGTTGTACCCCCGATGTAGTAATGAACTAGTCCGTAACTTGAAAGTATTTCGATTTC
TTGGCTTTATATATCTTGTGGAAAGGACGAAATAACGAGGACTTAAATGCCGCAACGCGTTAAGTCGACA
ATCAACCTCTGGATTACAAAATTTGTGAAAGATTGACTGGTATTCTTAACTATGTTGCTCCTTTTACGCT
ATGTGGATACGCTGCTTTAATGCCTTTGTATCATGCTATTGCTTCCCGTATGGCTTTCATTTTCTCCTCC
TTGTATAAATCCTGGTTGCTGTCTCTTTATGAGGAGTTGTGGCCCGTTGTCAGGCAACGTGGCGTGGTGT
GCACTGTGTTTGCTGACGCAACCCCCACTGGTTGGGGCATTGCCACCACCTGTCAGCTCCTTTCCGGGAC
TTTCGCTTTCCCCCTCCCTATTGCCACGGCGGAACTCATCGCCGCCTGCCTTGCCCGCTGCTGGACAGGG
GCTCGGCTGTTGGGCACTGACAATTCCGTGGTGTTGTCGGGGAAATCATCGTCCTTTCCTTGGCTGCTCG
CCTGTGTTGCCACCTGGATTCTGCGCGGGACGTCCTTCTGCTACGTCCCTTCGGCCCTCAATCCAGCGGA
CCTTCCTTCCCGCGGCCTGCTGCCGGCTCTGCGGCCTCTTCCGCGTCTTCGCCTTCGCCCTCAGACGAGT
CGGATCTCCCTTTGGGCCGCCTCCCCGCGTCGACTTTAAGACCAATGACTTACAAGGCAGCTGTAGATCT
TAGCCACTTTTTAAAAGAAAAGGGGGGACTGGAAGGGCTAATTCACTCCCAACGAAGACAAGATCTGCTT
TTTGCTTGTACTGGGTCTCTCTGGTTAGACCAGATCTGAGCCTGGGAGCTCTCTGGCTAACTAGGGAACC
CACTGCTTAAGCCTCAATAAAGCTTGCCTTGAGTGCTTCAAGTAGTGTGTGCCCGTCTGTTGTGTGACTC
TGGTAACTAGAGATCCCTCAGACCCTTTTAGTCAGTGTGGAAAATCTCTAGCAGTACGTATAGTAGTTCA
TGTCATCTTATTATTCAGTATTTATAACTTGCAAAGAAATGAATATCAGAGAGTGAGAGGAACTTGTTTA
TTGCAGCTTATAATGGTTACAAATAAAGCAATAGCATCACAAATTTCACAAATAAAGCATTTTTTTCACT
GCATTCTAGTTGTGGTTTGTCCAAACTCATCAATGTATCTTATCATGTCTGGCTCTAGCTATCCCGCCCC
TAACTCCGCCCATCCCGCCCCTAACTCCGCCCAGTTCCGCCCATTCTCCGCCCCATGGCTGACTAATTTT
TTTTATTTATGCAGAGGCCGAGGCCGCCTCGGCCTCTGAGCTATTCCAGAAGTAGTGAGGAGGCTTTTTT
GGAGGCCTAGGGACGTACCCAATTCGCCCTATAGTGAGTCGTATTACGCGCGCTCACTGGCCGTCGTTTT
ACAACGTCGTGACTGGGAAAACCCTGGCGTTACCCAACTTAATCGCCTTGCAGCACATCCCCCTTTCGCC
AGCTGGCGTAATAGCGAAGAGGCCCGCACCGATCGCCCTTCCCAACAGTTGCGCAGCCTGAATGGCGAAT
GGG
[124 nt withheld, positions 7424-7547]
C
[91 nt withheld, positions 7549-7639]
A
[49 nt withheld, positions 7641-7689]
CCTTTGACGTTGGAGTCCACGTTCTTT
[37 nt withheld, positions 7717-7753]
ACCCTATCTCGGTCTATTCTTTTGATTTATAAGGGATTTTGCCGATTTCGGCCTATTGGTTAAAAAATGA
GCTGATTTAACAAAAATTTAACGCGAATTTTAACAAAATATTAACGCTTACAATTTAGGTGGCACTTTTC
GGGGAAATGTGCGCGGAACCCCTATTTGTTTATTTTTCTAAATACATTCAAATATGTATCCGCTCATGAG
ACAATAACCCTGATAAATGCTTCAATAATATTGAAAAAGGAAGAGTATGAGTATTCAACATTTCCGTGTC
GCCCTTATTCCCTTTTTTGCGGCATTTTGCCTTCCTGTTTTTGCTCACCCAGAAACGCTGGTGAAAGTAA
AAGATGCTGAAGATCAGTTGGGTGCACGAGTGGGTTACATCGAACTGGATCTCAACAGCGGTAAGATCCT
TGAGAGTTTTCGCCCCGAAGAACGTTTTCCAATGATGAGCACTTTTAAAGTTCTGCTATGTGGCGCGGTA
TTATCCCGTATTGACGCCGGGCAAGAGCAACTCGGTCGCCGCATACACTATTCTCAGAATGACTTGGTTG
AGTACTCACCAGTCACAGAAAAGCATCTTACGGATGGCATGACAGTAAGAGAATTATGCAGTGCTGCCAT
AACCATGAGTGATAACACTGCGGCCAACTTACTTCTGACAACGATCGGAGGACCGAAGGAGCTAACCGCT
TTTTTGCACAACATGGGGGATCATGTAACTCGCCTTGATCGTTGGGAACCGGAGCTGAATGAAGCCATAC
CAAACGACGAGCGTGACACCACGATGCCTGTAGCAATGGCAACAACGTTGCGCAAACTATTAACTGGCGA
ACTACTTACTCTAGCTTCCCGGCAACAATTAATAGACTGGATGGAGGCGGATAAAGTTGCAGGACCACTT
CTGCGCTCGGCCCTTCCGGCTGGCTGGTTTATTGCTGATAAATCTGGAGCCGGTGAGCGTGGGTCTCGCG
GTATCATTGCAGCACTGGGGCCAGATGGTAAGCCCTCCCGTATCGTAGTTATCTACACGACGGGGAGTCA
GGCAACTATGGATGAACGAAATAGACAGATCGCTGAGATAGGTGCCTCACTGATTAAGCATTGGTAACTG
TCAGACCAAGTTTACTCATATATACTTTAGATTGATTTAAAACTTCATTTTTAATTTAAAAGGATCTAGG
TGAAGATCCTTTTTGATAATCTCATGACCAAAATCCCTTAACGTGAGTTTTCGTTCCACTGAGCGTCAGA
CCCCGTAGAAAAGATCAAAGGATCTTCTTGAGATCCTTTTTTTCTGCGCGTAATCTGCTGCTTGCAAACA
AAAAAACCACCGCTACCAGCGGTGGTTTGTTTGCCGGATCAAGAGCTACCAACTCTTTTTCCGAAGGTAA
CTGGCTTCAGCAGAGCGCAGATACCAAATACTGTTCTTCTAGTGTAGCCGTAGTTAGGCCACCACTTCAA
GAACTCTGTAGCACCGCCTACATACCTCGCTCTGCTAATCCTGTTACCAGTGGCTGCTGCCAGTGGCGAT
AAGTCGTGTCTTACCGGGTTGGACTCAAGACGATAGTTACCGGATAAGGCGCAGCGGTCGGGCTGAACGG
GGGGTTCGTGCACACAGCCCAGCTTGGAGCGAACGACCTACACCGAACTGAGATACCTACAGCGTGAGCT
ATGAGAAAGCGCCACGCTTCCCGAAGGGAGAAAGGCGGACAGGTATCCGGTAAGCGGCAGGGTCGGAACA
GGAGAGCGCACGAGGGAGCTTCCAGGGGGAAACGCCTGGTATCTTTATAGTCCTGTCGGGTTTCGCCACC
TCTGACTTGAGCGTCGATTTTTGTGATGCTCGTCAGGGGGGCGGAGCCTATGGAAAAACGCCAGCAACGC
GGCCTTTTTACGGTTCCTGGCCTTTTGCTGGCCTTTTGCTCACATGTTCTTTCCTGCGTTATCCCCTGAT
TCTGTGGATAACCGTATTACCGCCTTTGAGTGAGCTGATACCGCTCGCCGCAGCCGAACGACCGAGCGCA
GCGAGTCAGTGAGCGAGGAAGCGGAAGAGCGCCCAATACGCAAACCGCCTCTCCCCGCGCGTTGGCCGAT
TCATTAATGCAGCTGGCACGACAGGTTTCCCGACTGGAAAGCGGGCAGTGAGCGCAACGCAATTAATGTG
AGTTAGCTCACTCATTAGGCACCCCAGGCTTTACACTTTATGCTTCCGGCTCGTATGTTGTGTGGAATTG
TGAGCGGATAACAATTTCACACAGGAAACAGCTATGACCATGATTACGCCAAGCGCGCAATTAACCCTCA
CTAAAGGGAACAAAAGCTGGAGCTGCAAGC
