>Addgene plasmid #143472 | TFORF1168 | depositor partial sequence | sequence record 282555 | Insert
ACCGCCACCATGTTTGGAATTCAAGATACTTTAGGAAGAGGACCAACTCTGAAAGAGAAATCGCTGGGCG
CGGAGATGGATTCGGTCAGGTCCTGGGTCCGGAATGTCGGAGTGGTGGACGCTAATGTCGCCGCGCAGAG
CGGGGTCGCCCTGTCCCGGGCCCACTTTGAGAAACAGCCTCCTTCCAACTTGAGGAAATCCAACTTCTTT
CACTTCGTCCTGGCGCTCTATGACAGGCAGGGCCAGCCGGTGGAGATCGAGCGGACGGCCTTCGTGGACT
TTGTGGAGAATGACAAAGAACAAGGCAACGAGAAGACCAACAACGGCACTCACTACAAGTTACAGCTCCT
CTACAGCAACGGTGTCCGCACGGAACAGGACCTCTATGTCAGGCTCATCGACTCGGTCACCAAGCAGCCC
ATCGCTTACGAGGGACAGAATAAGAATCCGGAAATGTGCCGAGTTCTCCTGACGCACGAAGTGATGTGTA
GTCGATGCTGCGAAAAGAAAAGCTGTGGAAACCGAAATGAGACTCCATCGGACCCAGTCATAATTGACAG
ATTCTTTTTAAAATTTTTCCTCAAGTGCAATCAGAATTGTTTGAAAACAGCAGGAAACCCAAGGGACATG
AGACGGTTTCAGGTTGTGTTGTCAACAACGGTGAATGTGGATGGACACGTCCTGGCTGTTTCTGACAACA
TGTTTGTTCATAACAACTCCAAGCATGGACGGAGAGCAAGAAGACTCGATCCATCGGAAGCTACCCCCTG
CATCAAAGCCATTAGCCCGAGTGAAGGCTGGACCACAGGAGGAGCCATGGTCATCATCATCGGGGACAAC
TTCTTTGATGGTCTCCAAGTGGTGTTTGGGACTATGCTTGTATGGAGCGAGCTAATAACCCCTCATGCCA
TCAGAGTACAGACTCCTCCCCGGCACATCCCAGGCGTGGTAGAGGTGACATTATCTTATAAATCTAAACA
GTTCTGCAAAGGAGCCCCAGGAAGGTTCATTTACACAGCATTAAATGAACCCACCATAGACTATGGCTTC
CAGAGACTGCAGAAGGTCATCCCTAGGCATCCTGGAGATCCTGAGAGATTAGCTAAGGAGATGCTGTTGA
AAAGAGCTGCAGATCTAGTGGAAGCTCTTTATGGCACACCACACAATAACCAGGACATCATTTTGAAGCG
AGCCGCAGACATTGCTGAAGCTCTCTACAGCGTCCCCAGGAATCCCAGCCAGCTTCCAGCCCTCTCTAGC
TCCCCAGCGCACAGTGGCATGATGGGAATCAACTCCTATGGCAGCCAGCTTGGGGTCAGCATCTCAGAGT
CAACACAAGGAAATAATCAAGGGTACATCCGCAACACAAGCAGCATCTCTCCGCGGGGATACTCTTCCAG
CTCCACGCCTCAACAGTCTAATTACAGTACCTCCAGCAACAGTATGAATGGCTACAGCAATGTCCCCATG
GCCAACTTGGGTGTTCCAGGTTCACCAGGATTTCTAAATGGCTCACCCACCGGCTCTCCTTATGGAATCA
TGTCATCAAGTCCCACCGTTGGGTCTTCCAGCACATCCTCCATCCTCCCATTTTCCTCTTCAGTTTTTCC
TGCTGTCAAACAGAAGAGTGCCTTTGCCCCTGTCATCAGGCCCCAAGGCTCCCCTTCACCTGCCTGCTCC
AGCGGCAATGGAAATGGATTCAGAGCCATGACCGGACTTGTTGTACCCCCGATGTAGTAATGAACTAGTC
CGTAACTTGAAAGTATTTCGATTTCTTGGCTTTATATATCTTGTGGAAAGGACGAAATAACGAGGACTTA
AATGCCGCA
