>Addgene plasmid #143472 | TFORF1168 | depositor partial sequence | sequence record 282556 | Barcode
AATAACGAGGACTTAAATGCCGCA
